Addgene plasmid #128084: NaVSp1 DeltaCC pIRES
Purpose: Mammalian cell expression vector for NaVSp1 1-236 chimera bacterial sodium channel.
Depositing lab: Dan Minor. Depositing organization: University of California, San Francisco (UCSF). Publication: Unfolding of a Temperature-Sensitive Domain Controls Voltage-Gated Channel Activation. Arrigoni C, Rohaim A, Shaya D, Findeisen F, Stein RA, Nurva SR, Mishra S, Mchaourab HS, Minor DL Jr. Cell. 2016 Feb 25;164(5):922-36. doi: 10.1016/j.cell.2016.02.001. PubMed 26919429.
Backbone
  Vector backbone: pIRES
  Backbone manufacturer: Clontech
  Vector type: Mammalian Expression
Growth in bacteria
  Bacterial resistance: Kanamycin, 50 μg/mL
  Growth temperature: 37°C
  Growth strain: DH5alpha
  Copy number: High Copy
Gene/Insert
  Gene/Insert name: NaVSp1
  Species: Silicibacter pomeroyi
  GenBank ID: AY392137.1
  Cloning method: Unknown
  Sequencing primers: 5′ CMV For
Terms and licenses: Academic/Nonprofit Terms; Industry Terms: Not Available to Industry
How to cite: NaVSp1 DeltaCC pIRES was a gift from Dan Minor (Addgene plasmid # 128084 ; http://n2t.net/addgene:128084 ; RRID:Addgene_128084)
