[The description below was written by a language model from this plasmid's Addgene catalogue record and pLannotate feature annotations shown in this document.]
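Description:
NaVSp1 DeltaCC pIRES is a mammalian expression plasmid built on a Clontech pIRES-type backbone. It carries a truncated form of NaVSp1, the bacterial voltage-gated sodium channel from Silicibacter pomeroyi. The catalogue entry describes the insert as a NaVSp1 1-236 construct, and the "DeltaCC" name suggests removal of a C-terminal coiled-coil region, although the record does not spell this out. The feature table does not annotate the channel coding sequence itself. However, an unannotated gap of roughly 780 nt lies between two multiple cloning site fragments, downstream of the CMV enhancer and promoter. This gap is the expected position of the insert and is about the right length for a 236-residue protein.

Transcription from the CMV immediate early enhancer/promoter produces a bicistronic message. The channel is translated from the first cistron, and an EMCV internal ribosome entry site (IRES2) drives translation of EGFP from the second, with an SV40 polyadenylation signal ending the transcript. Because EGFP is made as a separate protein from the same mRNA, green fluorescence marks transfected cells without tagging the channel. This makes it possible to pick out expressing cells for functional study, which fits the associated work on voltage-gated channel activation.

A NeoR/KanR gene sits behind tandem bacterial (AmpR-type) and SV40 early promoters and is followed by an HSV TK poly(A) signal. It gives kanamycin selection in E. coli and potential G418 selection in mammalian cells. Propagation relies on a high-copy ColE1/pUC origin, and an f1 origin is also present. The short large T antigen, ble and bGH poly(A) fragments are most likely backbone remnants or annotation matches rather than functional parts.
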