Features (pLannotate 1.2.2; 16 found; start..end, strand, type, name):
     61..364     +  enhancer       CMV enhancer: human cytomegalovirus immediate early enhancer
    365..568     +  promoter       CMV promoter: human cytomegalovirus (CMV) immediate early promoter
    591..618     +  misc_feature   MCS (fragment): multiple cloning site
   1399..1435    +  misc_feature   MCS (fragment): multiple cloning site
   1437..2023    +  misc_feature   IRES2: internal ribosome entry site (IRES) of the encephalomyocarditis virus (EMCV)
   2024..2743    +  CDS            EGFP: the original enhanced GFP (Yang et al., 1996) mammalian codon-optimized
   2760..2843    +  CDS            large T antigen (fragment): large T antigen from SV40 (simian virus 40)
   2866..2987    +  polyA_signal   SV40 poly(A) signal: SV40 polyadenylation signal
   3021..3449    -  rep_origin     f1 ori (sequence partly withheld): f1 bacteriophage origin of replication; arrow indicates direction of (+) strand synthesis
   3476..3580    +  promoter       AmpR promoter: bla
   3582..3939    +  promoter       SV40 promoter: SV40 enhancer and early promoter
   3974..4768    +  CDS            NeoR/KanR: aminoglycoside phosphotransferase from Tn5; aph(3')-II (or nptII); confers resistance to neomycin, kanamycin, and G418 (Geneticin®)
   4789..4941    +  CDS            ble (fragment): BLE_KLEPN - Experimental evidence at protein level: Swiss-Prot protein existence level 1. Binding protein with a strong affinity to the bleomycin family of antibiotics. Binds to CL990; an antimitotic-antibiotic compound. From Klebsiella pneumoniae.
   5000..5047    +  polyA_signal   HSV TK poly(A) signal: herpes simplex virus thymidine kinase polyadenylation signal (Cole and Stacy, 1985)
   5138..5154    -  polyA_signal   bGH poly(A) signal (fragment): bovine growth hormone polyadenylation signal
   5376..5964    +  rep_origin     ori: high-copy-number ColE1/pMB1/pBR322/pUC origin of replication
>Addgene plasmid #128084 | NaVSp1 DeltaCC pIRES | addgene full sequence | sequence record 260008 | Addgene NGS Result
TAGTTATTAATAGTAATCAATTACGGGGTCATTAGTTCATAGCCCATATATGGAGTTCCGCGTTACATAA
CTTACGGTAAATGGCCCGCCTGGCTGACCGCCCAACGACCCCCGCCCATTGACGTCAATAATGACGTATG
TTCCCATAGTAACGCCAATAGGGACTTTCCATTGACGTCAATGGGTGGAGTATTTACGGTAAACTGCCCA
CTTGGCAGTACATCAAGTGTATCATATGCCAAGTACGCCCCCTATTGACGTCAATGACGGTAAATGGCCC
GCCTGGCATTATGCCCAGTACATGACCTTATGGGACTTTCCTACTTGGCAGTACATCTACGTATTAGTCA
TCGCTATTACCATGGTGATGCGGTTTTGGCAGTACATCAATGGGCGTGGATAGCGGTTTGACTCACGGGG
ATTTCCAAGTCTCCACCCCATTGACGTCAATGGGAGTTTGTTTTGGCACCAAAATCAACGGGACTTTCCA
AAATGTCGTAACAACTCCGCCCCATTGACGCAAATGGGCGGTAGGCGTGTACGGTGGGAGGTCTATATAA
GCAGAGCTGGTTTAGTGAACCGTCAGATCCGCTAGCGCTACCGGACTCAGATCTCGAGACCATGCAAAGA
ATGCAGGCCTTTATCGACCGGCCCGGTTTCGGCCGGTTCATTACCGCCGTGATCATGCTGAACGCCGTCG
TGCTGGGGATGGAGACGTCGCCCTATCTGATGGAGCGGTGGGGCGGGCTGATCCTGGCCGCTGACCGTAT
CTGCCTAGGCATCTTCATCGTCGAGATCGCGCTGAAACTGACGGCGCAGCGGCAGCGCTTTTTCCTGAAC
GGCTGGAACCTGTTCGATTTCGTGATCGTCGGGATCGCCCTGATCCCCGCCGCCGGGGGTCTGTCGGTGC
TGCGGGCGCTGCGCATCCTGCGGGTGCTTCGCGTGATCTCGGTCGCGCCGCGCTTGCGCCGCGTGGTCGA
AGGCTTCATCACTGCGCTGCCCGGCATGGCCAGCGTGTTTCTGTTGATGACCATCATCTTCTACATCGGC
GCGGTGATCGCGACCAAGCTGTTCGCCGCCTCCTTTCCCGACTGGTTCGGCGATCTGGGTCTGTCGGCCT
ATACGCTGTTCCAGATCATGACGCTGGAAAGCTGGTCGATGGGCATCGTTCGCCCGGTGATGCAGGTCTA
TCCCTATGCCTGGCTGTTCTTTGTCCCCTTCATCATGATCACCACATTTGCGGTGGTTAACCTGCTGGTC
GGTCTGATCGTGAACTCGATGCAGGACGCTCATCACGCCGAGGATGGCGAGCGGACCGATGCCTATCGGT
AGTAGGTTCTGGCCCGCCTGGAACAGATCGACCAGCGGCTGAATGCGCTTGGTGAAACCAAAAAGTGAGA
ATTCTGCAGTCGACGGTACCGCGGGCCCGGGATCCGCCCCTCTCCCTCCCCCCCCCCTAACGTTACTGGC
CGAAGCCGCTTGGAATAAGGCCGGTGTGCGTTTGTCTATATGTTATTTTCCACCATATTGCCGTCTTTTG
GCAATGTGAGGGCCCGGAAACCTGGCCCTGTCTTCTTGACGAGCATTCCTAGGGGTCTTTCCCCTCTCGC
CAAAGGAATGCAAGGTCTGTTGAATGTCGTGAAGGAAGCAGTTCCTCTGGAAGCTTCTTGAAGACAAACA
ACGTCTGTAGCGACCCTTTGCAGGCAGCGGAACCCCCCACCTGGCGACAGGTGCCTCTGCGGCCAAAAGC
CACGTGTATAAGATACACCTGCAAAGGCGGCACAACCCCAGTGCCACGTTGTGAGTTGGATAGTTGTGGA
AAGAGTCAAATGGCTCTCCTCAAGCGTATTCAACAAGGGGCTGAAGGATGCCCAGAAGGTACCCCATTGT
ATGGGATCTGATCTGGGGCCTCGGTACACATGCTTTACATGTGTTTAGTCGAGGTTAAAAAAACGTCTAG
GCCCCCCGAACCACGGGGACGTGGTTTTCCTTTGAAAAACACGATGATAATATGGCCACAACCATGGTGA
GCAAGGGCGAGGAGCTGTTCACCGGGGTGGTGCCCATCCTGGTCGAGCTGGACGGCGACGTAAACGGCCA
CAAGTTCAGCGTGTCCGGCGAGGGCGAGGGCGATGCCACCTACGGCAAGCTGACCCTGAAGTTCATCTGC
ACCACCGGCAAGCTGCCCGTGCCCTGGCCCACCCTCGTGACCACCCTGACCTACGGCGTGCAGTGCTTCA
GCCGCTACCCCGACCACATGAAGCAGCACGACTTCTTCAAGTCCGCCATGCCCGAAGGCTACGTCCAGGA
GCGCACCATCTTCTTCAAGGACGACGGCAACTACAAGACCCGCGCCGAGGTGAAGTTCGAGGGCGACACC
CTGGTGAACCGCATCGAGCTGAAGGGCATCGACTTCAAGGAGGACGGCAACATCCTGGGGCACAAGCTGG
AGTACAACTACAACAGCCACAACGTCTATATCATGGCCGACAAGCAGAAGAACGGCATCAAGGTGAACTT
CAAGATCCGCCACAACATCGAGGACGGCAGCGTGCAGCTCGCCGACCACTACCAGCAGAACACCCCCATC
GGCGACGGCCCCGTGCTGCTGCCCGACAACCACTACCTGAGCACCCAGTCCGCCCTGAGCAAAGACCCCA
ACGAGAAGCGCGATCACATGGTCCTGCTGGAGTTCGTGACCGCCGCCGGGATCACTCTCGGCATGGACGA
GCTGTACAAGTAAAGCGGCCGCGACTCTAGATCATAATCAGCCATACCACATTTGTAGAGGTTTTACTTG
CTTTAAAAAACCTCCCACACCTCCCCCTGAACCTGAAACATAAAATGAATGCAATTGTTGTTGTTAACTT
GTTTATTGCAGCTTATAATGGTTACAAATAAAGCAATAGCATCACAAATTTCACAAATAAAGCATTTTTT
TCACTGCATTCTAGTTGTGGTTTGTCCAAACTCATCAATGTATCTTAAGGCGTAAATTGTAAGCGTTAAT
ATTTTGTTAAAATTCGCGTTAAATTTTTGTTAAATCAGCTCATTTTTTAACCAATAGGCCGAAATCGGCA
AAATCCCTTATAAATCAAAAGAATAGACCGAGATAGGGT
[37 nt withheld, positions 3120-3156]
AAAGAACGTGGACTCCAACGTCAAAGG
[49 nt withheld, positions 3184-3232]
T
[91 nt withheld, positions 3234-3324]
G
[124 nt withheld, positions 3326-3449]
CAGGTGGCACTTTTCGGGGAAATGTGCGCGGAACCCCTATTTGTTTATTTTTCTAAATACATTCAAATAT
GTATCCGCTCATGAGACAATAACCCTGATAAATGCTTCAATAATATTGAAAAAGGAAGAGTCCTGAGGCG
GAAAGAACCAGCTGTGGAATGTGTGTCAGTTAGGGTGTGGAAAGTCCCCAGGCTCCCCAGCAGGCAGAAG
TATGCAAAGCATGCATCTCAATTAGTCAGCAACCAGGTGTGGAAAGTCCCCAGGCTCCCCAGCAGGCAGA
AGTATGCAAAGCATGCATCTCAATTAGTCAGCAACCATAGTCCCGCCCCTAACTCCGCCCATCCCGCCCC
TAACTCCGCCCAGTTCCGCCCATTCTCCGCCCCATGGCTGACTAATTTTTTTTATTTATGCAGAGGCCGA
GGCCGCCTCGGCCTCTGAGCTATTCCAGAAGTAGTGAGGAGGCTTTTTTGGAGGCCTAGGCTTTTGCAAA
GATCGATCAAGAGACAGGATGAGGATCGTTTCGCATGATTGAACAAGATGGATTGCACGCAGGTTCTCCG
GCCGCTTGGGTGGAGAGGCTATTCGGCTATGACTGGGCACAACAGACAATCGGCTGCTCTGATGCCGCCG
TGTTCCGGCTGTCAGCGCAGGGGCGCCCGGTTCTTTTTGTCAAGACCGACCTGTCCGGTGCCCTGAATGA
ACTGCAAGACGAGGCAGCGCGGCTATCGTGGCTGGCCACGACGGGCGTTCCTTGCGCAGCTGTGCTCGAC
GTTGTCACTGAAGCGGGAAGGGACTGGCTGCTATTGGGCGAAGTGCCGGGGCAGGATCTCCTGTCATCTC
ACCTTGCTCCTGCCGAGAAAGTATCCATCATGGCTGATGCAATGCGGCGGCTGCATACGCTTGATCCGGC
TACCTGCCCATTCGACCACCAAGCGAAACATCGCATCGAGCGAGCACGTACTCGGATGGAAGCCGGTCTT
GTCGATCAGGATGATCTGGACGAAGAGCATCAGGGGCTCGCGCCAGCCGAACTGTTCGCCAGGCTCAAGG
CGAGCATGCCCGACGGCGAGGATCTCGTCGTGACCCATGGCGATGCCTGCTTGCCGAATATCATGGTGGA
AAATGGCCGCTTTTCTGGATTCATCGACTGTGGCCGGCTGGGTGTGGCGGACCGCTATCAGGACATAGCG
TTGGCTACCCGTGATATTGCTGAAGAGCTTGGCGGCGAATGGGCTGACCGCTTCCTCGTGCTTTACGGTA
TCGCCGCTCCCGATTCGCAGCGCATCGCCTTCTATCGCCTTCTTGACGAGTTCTTCTGAGCGGGACTCTG
GGGTTCGAAATGACCGACCAAGCGACGCCCAACCTGCCATCACGAGATTTCGATTCCACCGCCGCCTTCT
ATGAAAGGTTGGGCTTCGGAATCGTTTTCCGGGACGCCGGCTGGATGATCCTCCAGCGCGGGGATCTCAT
GCTGGAGTTCTTCGCCCACCCTAGGGGGAGGCTAACTGAAACACGGAAGGAGACAATACCGGAAGGAACC
CGCGCTATGACGGCAATAAAAAGACAGAATAAAACGCACGGTGTTGGGTCGTTTGTTCATAAACGCGGGG
TTCGGTCCCAGGGCTGGCACTCTGTCGATACCCCACCGAGACCCCATTGGGGCCAATACGCCCGCGTTTC
TTCCTTTTCCCCACCCCACCCCCCAAGTTCGGGTGAAGGCCCAGGGCTCGCAGCCAACGTCGGGGCGGCA
GGCCCTGCCATAGCCTCAGGTTACTCATATATACTTTAGATTGATTTAAAACTTCATTTTTAATTTAAAA
GGATCTAGGTGAAGATCCTTTTTGATAATCTCATGACCAAAATCCCTTAACGTGAGTTTTCGTTCCACTG
AGCGTCAGACCCCGTAGAAAAGATCAAAGGATCTTCTTGAGATCCTTTTTTTCTGCGCGTAATCTGCTGC
TTGCAAACAAAAAAACCACCGCTACCAGCGGTGGTTTGTTTGCCGGATCAAGAGCTACCAACTCTTTTTC
CGAAGGTAACTGGCTTCAGCAGAGCGCAGATACCAAATACTGTTCTTCTAGTGTAGCCGTAGTTAGGCCA
CCACTTCAAGAACTCTGTAGCACCGCCTACATACCTCGCTCTGCTAATCCTGTTACCAGTGGCTGCTGCC
AGTGGCGATAAGTCGTGTCTTACCGGGTTGGACTCAAGACGATAGTTACCGGATAAGGCGCAGCGGTCGG
GCTGAACGGGGGGTTCGTGCACACAGCCCAGCTTGGAGCGAACGACCTACACCGAACTGAGATACCTACA
GCGTGAGCTATGAGAAAGCGCCACGCTTCCCGAAGGGAGAAAGGCGGACAGGTATCCGGTAAGCGGCAGG
GTCGGAACAGGAGAGCGCACGAGGGAGCTTCCAGGGGGAAACGCCTGGTATCTTTATAGTCCTGTCGGGT
TTCGCCACCTCTGACTTGAGCGTCGATTTTTGTGATGCTCGTCAGGGGGGCGGAGCCTATGGAAAAACGC
CAGCAACGCGGCCTTTTTACGGTTCCTGGCCTTTTGCTGGCCTTTTGCTCACATGTTCTTTCCTGCGTTA
TCCCCTGATTCTGTGGATAACCGTATTACCGCCATGCAT
